Addgene plasmid #126418: pET 2C-T10-dCasX
Purpose: E. coli expression vector for inactive casX (triple mutations)--Used for CasX protein purification
Depositing lab: Jennifer Doudna. Depositing organization: University of California, Berkeley. Publication: CasX enzymes comprise a distinct family of RNA-guided genome editors. Liu JJ, Orlova N, Oakes BL, Ma E, Spinner HB, Baney KLM, Chuck J, Tan D, Knott GJ, Harrington LB, Al-Shayeb B, Wagner A, Brotzmann J, Staahl BT, Taylor KL, Desmarais J, Nogales E, Doudna JA. Nature. 2019 Feb 4. pii: 10.1038/s41586-019-0908-x. doi: 10.1038/s41586-019-0908-x. PubMed 30718774.
Backbone
  Vector backbone: pET
  Vector type: Bacterial Expression, CRISPR
Growth in bacteria
  Bacterial resistance: Ampicillin, 100 μg/mL
  Growth temperature: 37°C
  Growth strain: DH5alpha
  Copy number: Unknown
Gene/Insert
  Gene/Insert name: DpbCasX
  Tag / fusion protein: His-MBP
Terms and licenses: Academic/Nonprofit Terms; Industry Terms: Not Available to Industry
How to cite: pET 2C-T10-dCasX was a gift from Jennifer Doudna (Addgene plasmid # 126418 ; http://n2t.net/addgene:126418 ; RRID:Addgene_126418)
