[The description below was written by a language model from this plasmid's Addgene catalogue record and pLannotate feature annotations shown in this document.]
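Description:
pET 2C-T10-dCasX is a pET-family bacterial expression plasmid of about 8.9 kb, built to produce a catalytically inactive CasX protein in E. coli for purification. It is maintained through a ColE1/pMB1-type origin accompanied by the pBR322-derived bom site and the rop gene, which normally keeps copy number down; the catalogue lists copy number as unknown. Selection is by ampicillin through the bla gene with its own promoter. Fragments of the tetracycline resistance gene and its promoter are also detected. These appear to be non-functional remnants of the pBR322 lineage rather than a usable marker.

The expression cassette starts with a T7 promoter and the phage T7 gene 10 ribosome binding site, so transcription depends on a host that supplies T7 RNA polymerase. The open reading frame begins with a 10xHis tag followed by a signal-less, cytosolic maltose binding protein and a TEV protease recognition site. This gives an N-terminal His-MBP fusion that supports affinity capture and solubility, and the TEV site allows the tags to be cleaved from the target. The insert is recorded as DpbCasX carrying three inactivating mutations, although the record does not specify which residues are changed. The automated annotation does not label this gene, but an unannotated stretch of roughly 3 kb between the TEV site and the T7 terminator presumably contains it. A short match to the SET1 solubility tag just upstream of the terminator is probably a remnant of T7 gene 10-derived vector sequence. The resulting nuclease-dead CasX protein would suit biochemical or structural work on RNA-guided DNA binding without cleavage, though the record itself states only protein purification as the purpose.
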