Features (pLannotate 1.2.2; 16 found; start..end, strand, type, name):
      1..19      +  promoter       T7 promoter: promoter for bacteriophage T7 RNA polymerase
    108..130     +  RBS            RBS: efficient ribosome binding site from bacteriophage T7 gene 10 (Olins and Rangwala, 1989)
    150..179     +  CDS            10xHis: 10xHis affinity tag
    189..1289    +  CDS            MBP: maltose binding protein from E. coli; malE (mutated); This version of the gene does not encode a signal sequence, so MBP will remain in the cytosol.
   1344..1360    +  CDS            TEV site (fragment): tobacco etch virus (TEV) protease recognition and cleavage site
   4414..4463    +  CDS            SET1 (fragment): solubility-enhancement tag derived from T7 phage gene 10B
   4471..4518    +  terminator     T7 terminator: transcription terminator for bacteriophage T7 RNA polymerase
   4544..4836    -  CDS            TcR (fragment): tetracycline efflux protein; tet; confers resistance to tetracycline
   4884..4912    -  promoter       tet promoter: E. coli promoter for tetracycline efflux protein gene
   5025..5129    +  promoter       AmpR promoter: bla
   5130..5990    +  CDS            AmpR: β-lactamase; bla; confers resistance to ampicillin, carbenicillin, and related antibiotics
   6161..6749    +  rep_origin     ori: high-copy-number ColE1/pMB1/pBR322/pUC origin of replication
   6935..7074    -  misc_feature   bom: basis of mobility region from pBR322
   7176..7367    -  CDS            rop: Rop protein, which maintains plasmids at low copy number; rop
   7384..7764    +  CDS            YPB1_ECOLX: Protein predicted: Swiss-Prot protein existence level 4. From Escherichia coli.
   8006..8906    -  CDS            TcR (fragment): tetracycline efflux protein; tet; confers resistance to tetracycline
>Addgene plasmid #126418 | pET 2C-T10-dCasX | addgene full sequence | sequence record 245795 | Addgene NGS Result
TAATACGACTCACTATAGGGAGACCACAACGGTTTCCCTCTAGTGCCGGCTCCGGAGAGCTCTTTAATTA
AGCGGCCGCCCTGCAGGACTCGAGTTCTAGAAATAATTTTGTTTAACTTTAAGAAGGAGATATACATATG
AAATCTTCTCACCATCACCATCACCATCACCATCACCATGGTTCTTCTATGAAAATCGAAGAAGGTAAAC
TGGTAATCTGGATTAACGGCGATAAAGGCTATAACGGTCTCGCTGAAGTCGGTAAGAAATTCGAGAAAGA
TACCGGAATTAAAGTCACCGTTGAGCATCCGGATAAACTGGAAGAGAAATTCCCACAGGTTGCGGCAACT
GGCGATGGCCCTGACATTATCTTCTGGGCACACGACCGCTTTGGTGGCTACGCTCAATCTGGCCTGTTGG
CTGAAATCACCCCGGACAAAGCGTTCCAGGACAAGCTGTATCCGTTTACCTGGGATGCCGTACGTTACAA
CGGCAAGCTGATTGCTTACCCGATCGCTGTTGAAGCGTTATCGCTGATTTATAACAAAGATCTGCTGCCG
AACCCGCCAAAAACCTGGGAAGAGATCCCGGCGCTGGATAAAGAACTGAAAGCGAAAGGTAAGAGCGCGC
TGATGTTCAACCTGCAAGAACCGTACTTCACCTGGCCGCTGATTGCTGCTGACGGGGGTTATGCGTTCAA
GTATGAAAACGGCAAGTACGACATTAAAGACGTGGGCGTGGATAACGCTGGCGCGAAAGCGGGTCTGACC
TTCCTGGTTGACCTGATTAAAAACAAACACATGAATGCAGACACCGATTACTCCATCGCAGAAGCTGCCT
TTAATAAAGGCGAAACAGCGATGACCATCAACGGCCCGTGGGCATGGTCCAACATCGACACCAGCAAAGT
GAATTATGGTGTAACGGTACTGCCGACCTTCAAGGGTCAACCATCCAAACCGTTCGTTGGCGTGCTGAGC
GCAGGTATTAACGCCGCCAGTCCGAACAAAGAGCTGGCAAAAGAGTTCCTCGAAAACTATCTGCTGACTG
ATGAAGGTCTGGAAGCGGTTAATAAAGACAAACCGCTGGGTGCCGTAGCGCTGAAGTCTTACGAGGAAGA
GTTGGCGAAAGATCCACGTATTGCCGCCACTATGGAAAACGCCCAGAAAGGTGAAATCATGCCGAACATC
CCGCAGATGTCCGCTTTCTGGTATGCCGTGCGTACTGCGGTGATCAACGCCGCCAGCGGTCGTCAGACTG
TCGATGAAGCCCTGAAAGACGCGCAGACTAATTCGAGCTCGAACAACAACAACAATAACAATAACAACAA
CCTCGGGATCGAGGAAAACCTGTACTTCCAATCCAATGCAATGGAGAAGCGTATTAACAAGATTCGTAAG
AAGTTATCGGCTGATAATGCCACAAAACCTGTAAGCCGCTCAGGACCTATGAAAACGCTTTTAGTTCGTG
TTATGACAGATGATCTGAAAAAACGTCTTGAGAAGCGTCGTAAAAAGCCGGAGGTCATGCCTCAAGTCAT
TTCGAATAATGCCGCCAATAATTTACGTATGCTTCTTGATGACTATACAAAGATGAAAGAAGCAATCCTG
CAAGTCTACTGGCAAGAGTTCAAAGATGATCATGTAGGTTTGATGTGTAAGTTTGCACAGCCCGCTAGTA
AAAAGATCGACCAAAACAAGTTAAAGCCAGAGATGGACGAGAAAGGGAATCTTACCACTGCCGGGTTCGC
TTGCTCTCAATGCGGCCAACCGCTGTTCGTATATAAGCTGGAGCAAGTTTCAGAAAAGGGTAAGGCATAC
ACAAATTATTTCGGACGTTGCAACGTCGCTGAGCACGAGAAGCTTATTCTTTTAGCCCAGCTGAAACCAG
AGAAGGACTCTGATGAAGCGGTTACCTACTCCTTGGGAAAGTTCGGACAGCGCGCTCTTGACTTTTATTC
CATCCACGTGACAAAGGAAAGTACACACCCCGTCAAACCACTGGCCCAAATTGCAGGGAACCGCTACGCG
AGCGGGCCAGTGGGAAAAGCATTGTCAGACGCTTGTATGGGCACGATTGCTTCCTTTCTTAGTAAATACC
AGGATATTATCATTGAACATCAAAAGGTAGTTAAGGGGAACCAGAAGCGTCTGGAAAGCTTACGTGAACT
TGCAGGGAAAGAGAACCTTGAGTACCCATCGGTCACATTGCCTCCGCAGCCGCACACAAAGGAGGGTGTC
GATGCTTATAACGAGGTGATTGCACGCGTACGCATGTGGGTAAATTTGAATCTGTGGCAGAAGTTGAAAC
TGTCGCGTGATGACGCCAAACCTCTTTTACGCCTGAAGGGCTTCCCCTCATTTCCAGTCGTAGAGCGCCG
TGAAAATGAAGTAGACTGGTGGAATACTATCAACGAAGTAAAAAAGCTGATTGACGCGAAGCGCGACATG
GGACGCGTGTTTTGGAGCGGCGTTACTGCTGAAAAGCGCAACACCATCCTTGAAGGATACAACTATTTAC
CCAACGAGAACGATCATAAAAAGCGCGAGGGCAGTTTAGAGAATCCGAAGAAGCCGGCCAAACGTCAGTT
TGGCGACCTTTTATTATACCTGGAAAAGAAATATGCGGGTGACTGGGGCAAAGTGTTCGATGAAGCCTGG
GAGCGCATTGACAAGAAAATCGCTGGTCTGACGTCGCACATTGAGCGCGAGGAAGCTCGTAACGCAGAAG
ACGCCCAATCCAAAGCGGTCCTGACAGACTGGCTGCGCGCTAAGGCGTCCTTTGTTCTTGAGCGTTTAAA
AGAGATGGACGAAAAGGAATTCTATGCCTGTGAGATTCAATTACAAAAGTGGTATGGTGACTTACGCGGG
AACCCCTTTGCTGTAGAGGCTGAGAATCGTGTAGTGGACATTTCAGGTTTCAGCATCGGATCGGATGGAC
ATTCTATCCAATATCGTAACCTTCTTGCATGGAAATATTTGGAGAATGGTAAGCGCGAGTTCTATCTGCT
TATGAACTACGGGAAAAAAGGACGTATTCGCTTCACCGATGGTACAGACATTAAAAAAAGTGGCAAATGG
CAAGGGTTGTTATATGGGGGTGGCAAAGCAAAGGTTATCGATTTAACGTTTGATCCCGATGATGAGCAGC
TGATTATCTTGCCTTTAGCTTTCGGAACCCGCCAGGGCCGTGAATTTATCTGGAACGACTTGCTTTCTCT
TGAGACAGGACTTATCAAACTTGCGAATGGACGCGTGATCGAAAAGACTATTTACAATAAAAAGATCGGT
CGCGATGAGCCGGCCCTGTTTGTCGCCTTAACATTCGAGCGTCGCGAAGTTGTTGATCCGTCAAATATCA
AGCCGGTAAACTTAATCGGGGTCGCCCGTGGTGAAAATATCCCGGCAGTAATCGCTCTTACAGACCCAGA
AGGCTGCCCCTTACCCGAGTTCAAGGACTCATCCGGCGGTCCAACAGACATCCTTCGCATTGGCGAAGGA
TATAAAGAGAAACAGCGTGCAATCCAGGCAGCAAAAGAAGTGGAACAACGTCGCGCCGGAGGCTACAGCC
GCAAATTTGCGTCAAAATCGCGTAACTTGGCAGATGATATGGTCCGCAACAGCGCCCGTGATTTGTTTTA
CCACGCGGTGACACATGACGCTGTTTTAGTTTTTGCCAACTTGTCACGTGGGTTCGGACGTCAGGGAAAA
CGCACCTTCATGACTGAGCGCCAATACACAAAAATGGAAGACTGGTTGACGGCTAAACTGGCTTACGAGG
GGCTTACTAGTAAAACGTATTTGTCGAAAACTCTTGCTCAGTACACCTCTAAAACTTGTTCTAACTGCGG
GTTCACGATTACCACAGCGGACTACGATGGCATGCTGGTACGCCTTAAAAAGACGAGCGACGGGTGGGCA
ACGACATTGAACAATAAAGAACTTAAGGCCGAGGGACAAATCACCTACTATAATCGTTATAAGCGCCAGA
CGGTAGAAAAAGAGTTAAGCGCCGAACTTGACCGCCTGAGCGAGGAGAGTGGGAACAACGACATTTCAAA
ATGGACTAAGGGGCGCCGTGACGAGGCTTTGTTTTTGCTGAAGAAACGTTTCTCCCATCGTCCCGTACAA
GAGCAGTTCGTTTGCTTAGATTGTGGCCATGAAGTTCATGCTGCCGAACAGGCTGCTTTAAATATCGCGC
GTTCCTGGTTGTTTCTTAATAGTAACTCAACTGAGTTCAAATCATATAAGTCAGGGAAACAGCCGTTTGT
GGGAGCATGGCAGGCTTTTTATAAACGCCGCCTGAAGGAGGTCTGGAAGCCGAATGCTTGATAACATTGG
AAGTGGATAACGGATCCGCGATCGCGGCGCGCCACCTGGTGGCCGGCCGGTACCACGCGTGCGCGCTGAT
CCGGCTGCTAACAAAGCCCGAAAGGAAGCTGAGTTGGCTGCTGCCACCGCTGAGCAATAACTAGCATAAC
CCCTTGGGGCCTCTAAACGGGTCTTGAGGGGTTTTTTGCTGAAAGGAGGAACTATATCCGGATATCCACA
GGACGGGTGTGGTCGCCATGATCGCGTAGTCGATAGTGGCTCCAAGTAGCGAAGCGAGCAGGACTGGGCG
GCGGCCAAAGCGGTCGGACAGTGCTCCGAGAACGGGTGCGCATAGAAATTGCATCAACGCATATAGCGCT
AGCAGCACGCCATAGTGACTGGCGATGCTGTCGGAATGGACGATATCCCGCAAGAGGCCCGGCAGTACCG
GCATAACCAAGCCTATGCCTACAGCATCCAGGGTGACGGTGCCGAGGATGACGATGAGCGCATTGTTAGA
TTTCATACACGGTGCCTGACTGCGTTAGCAATTTAACTGTGATAAACTACCGCATTAAAGCTTATCGATG
ATAAGCTGTCAAACATGAGAATTCTTGAAGACGAAAGGGCCTCGTGATACACCTATTTTTATAGGTTAAT
GTCATGATAATAATGGTTTCTTAGACGTCAGGTGGCACTTTTCGGGGAAATGTGCGCGGAACCCCTATTT
GTTTATTTTTCTAAATACATTCAAATATGTATCCGCTCATGAGACAATAACCCTGATAAATGCTTCAATA
ACATTGAAAAAGGAAGAGTATGAGTATTCAACATTTCCGTGTCGCCCTTATTCCCTTTTTTGCGGCATTT
TGCCTTCCTGTTTTTGCTCACCCAGAAACGCTGGTGAAAGTAAAAGATGCTGAAGATCAGTTGGGTGCAC
GAGTGGGTTACATCGAACTGGATCTCAACAGCGGTAAGATCCTTGAGAGTTTTCGCCCCGAAGAACGTTT
TCCAATGATGAGCACTTTTAAAGTTCTGCTATGTGGCGCGGTATTATCCCGTGTTGACGCCGGGCAAGAG
CAACTCGGTCGCCGCATACACTATTCTCAGAATGACTTGGTTGAGTACTCACCAGTCACAGAAAAGCATC
TTACGGATGGCATGACAGTAAGAGAATTATGCAGTGCTGCCATAACCATGAGTGATAACACTGCGGCCAA
CTTACTTCTGACAACGATCGGAGGACCGAAGGAGCTAACCGCTTTTTTGCACAACATGGGGGATCATGTA
ACTCGCCTTGATCGTTGGGAACCGGAGCTGAATGAAGCCATACCAAACGACGAGCGTGACACCACGATGC
CTGCAGCAATGGCAACAACGTTGCGCAAACTATTAACTGGCGAACTACTTACTCTAGCTTCCCGGCAACA
ATTAATAGACTGGATGGAGGCGGATAAAGTTGCAGGACCACTTCTGCGCTCGGCCCTTCCGGCTGGCTGG
TTTATTGCTGATAAATCTGGAGCCGGTGAGCGTGGGTCTCGCGGTATCATTGCAGCACTGGGGCCAGATG
GTAAGCCCTCCCGTATCGTAGTTATCTACACGACGGGGAGTCAGGCAACTATGGATGAACGAAATAGACA
GATCGCTGAGATAGGTGCCTCACTGATTAAGCATTGGTAACTGTCAGACCAAGTTTACTCATATATACTT
TAGATTGATTTAAAACTTCATTTTTAATTTAAAAGGATCTAGGTGAAGATCCTTTTTGATAATCTCATGA
CCAAAATCCCTTAACGTGAGTTTTCGTTCCACTGAGCGTCAGACCCCGTAGAAAAGATCAAAGGATCTTC
TTGAGATCCTTTTTTTCTGCGCGTAATCTGCTGCTTGCAAACAAAAAAACCACCGCTACCAGCGGTGGTT
TGTTTGCCGGATCAAGAGCTACCAACTCTTTTTCCGAAGGTAACTGGCTTCAGCAGAGCGCAGATACCAA
ATACTGTCCTTCTAGTGTAGCCGTAGTTAGGCCACCACTTCAAGAACTCTGTAGCACCGCCTACATACCT
CGCTCTGCTAATCCTGTTACCAGTGGCTGCTGCCAGTGGCGATAAGTCGTGTCTTACCGGGTTGGACTCA
AGACGATAGTTACCGGATAAGGCGCAGCGGTCGGGCTGAACGGGGGGTTCGTGCACACAGCCCAGCTTGG
AGCGAACGACCTACACCGAACTGAGATACCTACAGCGTGAGCTATGAGAAAGCGCCACGCTTCCCGAAGG
GAGAAAGGCGGACAGGTATCCGGTAAGCGGCAGGGTCGGAACAGGAGAGCGCACGAGGGAGCTTCCAGGG
GGAAACGCCTGGTATCTTTATAGTCCTGTCGGGTTTCGCCACCTCTGACTTGAGCGTCGATTTTTGTGAT
GCTCGTCAGGGGGGCGGAGCCTATGGAAAAACGCCAGCAACGCGGCCTTTTTACGGTTCCTGGCCTTTTG
CTGGCCTTTTGCTCACATGTTCTTTCCTGCGTTATCCCCTGATTCTGTGGATAACCGTATTACCGCCTTT
GAGTGAGCTGATACCGCTCGCCGCAGCCGAACGACCGAGCGCAGCGAGTCAGTGAGCGAGGAAGCGGAAG
AGCGCCTGATGCGGTATTTTCTCCTTACGCATCTGTGCGGTATTTCACACCGCAATGGTGCACTCTCAGT
ACAATCTGCTCTGATGCCGCATAGTTAAGCCAGTATACACTCCGCTATCGCTACGTGACTGGGTCATGGC
TGCGCCCCGACACCCGCCAACACCCGCTGACGCGCCCTGACGGGCTTGTCTGCTCCCGGCATCCGCTTAC
AGACAAGCTGTGACCGTCTCCGGGAGCTGCATGTGTCAGAGGTTTTCACCGTCATCACCGAAACGCGCGA
GGCAGCTGCGGTAAAGCTCATCAGCGTGGTCGTGAAGCGATTCACAGATGTCTGCCTGTTCATCCGCGTC
CAGCTCGTTGAGTTTCTCCAGAAGCGTTAATGTCTGGCTTCTGATAAAGCGGGCCATGTTAAGGGCGGTT
TTTTCCTGTTTGGTCACTGATGCCTCCGTGTAAGGGGGATTTCTGTTCATGGGGGTAATGATACCGATGA
AACGAGAGAGGATGCTCACGATACGGGTTACTGATGATGAACATGCCCGGTTACTGGAACGTTGTGAGGG
TAAACAACTGGCGGTATGGATGCGGCGGGACCAGAGAAAAATCACTCAGGGTCAATGCCAGCGCTTCGTT
AATACAGATGTAGGTGTTCCACAGGGTAGCCAGCAGCATCCTGCGATGCAGATCCGGAACATAATGGTGC
AGGGCGCTGACTTCCGCGTTTCCAGACTTTACGAAACACGGAAACCGAAGACCATTCATGTTGTTGCTCA
GGTCGCAGACGTTTTGCAGCAGCAGTCGCTTCACGTTCGCTCGCGTATCGGTGATTCATTCTGCTAACCA
GTAAGGCAACCCCGCCAGCCTAGCCGGGTCCTCAACGACAGGAGCACGATCATGCGCACCCGTGGCCAGG
ACCCAACGCTGCCCGAGATGCGCCGCGTGCGGCTGCTGGAGATGGCGGACGCGATGGATATGTTCTGCCA
AGGGTTGGTTTGCGCATTCACAGTTCTCCGCAAGAATTGATTGGCTCCAATTCTTGGAGTGGTGAATCCG
TTAGCGAGGTGCCGCCGGCTTCCATTCAGGTCGAGGTGGCCCGGCTCCATGCACCGCGACGCAACGCGGG
GAGGCAGACAAGGTATAGGGCGGCGCCTACAATCCATGCCAACCCGTTCCATGTGCTCGCCGAGGCGGCA
TAAATCGCCGTGACGATCAGCGGTCCAATGATCGAAGTTAGGCTGGTAAGAGCCGCGAGCGATCCTTGAA
GCTGTCCCTGATGGTCGTCATCTACCTGCCTGGACAGCATGGCCTGCAACGCGGGCATCCCGATGCCGCC
GGAAGCGAGAAGAATCATAATGGGGAAGGCCATCCAGCCTCGCGTCGCGAACGCCAGCAAGACGTAGCCC
AGCGCGTCGGCCGCCATGCCGGCGATAATGGCCTGCTTCTCGCCGAAACGTTTGGTGGCGGGACCAGTGA
CGAAGGCTTGAGCGAGGGCGTGCAAGATTCCGAATACCGCAAGCGACAGGCCGATCATCGTCGCGCTCCA
GCGAAAGCGGTCCTCGCCGAAAATGACCCAGAGCGCTGCCGGCACCTGTCCTACGAGTTGCATGATAAAG
AAGACAGTCATAAGTGCGGCGACGATAGTCATGCCCCGCGCCCACCGGAAGGAGCTGACTGGGTTGAAGG
CTCTCAAGGGCATCGGTCGACGCTCTCCCTTATGTGACTCCTGCATTAGGAAGCAGCCCAGTAGTAGGTT
GAGGCCGTTGAGCACCGCCGCCGCAAGGAATGGTGCATGCAAGGAGATGGCGCCCAACAGTCCCCCGGCC
ACGGGGCCTGCCACCATACCCACGCCGAAACAAGCGCTCATGAGCCCGAAGTGGCGAGCCCGATCTTCCC
CATCGGTGATGTCGGCGATATAGGCGCCAGCAACCGCACCTGTGGCGCCGGTGATGCCGGCCACGATGCG
TCCGGCGTAGAGGATCGAGATCTCGATCCCGCGAAAT
